Addgene plasmid #205006: pRvCAHS3-CAHS3-mEGFP
Depositing lab: Kazuharu Arakawa. Publication: In vivo expression vector derived from anhydrobiotic tardigrade genome enables live imaging in Eutardigrada. Tanaka S, Aoki K, Arakawa K. Proc Natl Acad Sci U S A. 2023 Jan 31;120(5):e2216739120. doi: 10.1073/pnas.2216739120. Epub 2023 Jan 24. PubMed 36693101.
Backbone
  Vector backbone: pCAGGS
  Backbone size w/o insert (bp): 2021
  Vector type: Tardigrade expression
Growth in bacteria
  Bacterial resistance: Ampicillin, 100 μg/mL
  Growth temperature: 37°C
  Growth strain: DH5alpha
  Copy number: High Copy
Gene/Insert
  Gene/Insert name: RvCAHS3-mEGFP with 1kbp upstream and downstream of the cahs3 gene from Ramazzottius varieornatus
  Species: Ramazzottius varieornatus, Tardigrade
  Insert size (bp): 1000
  Cloning method: Ligation Independent Cloning
Terms and licenses: Academic/Nonprofit Terms; Industry Terms: Not Available to Industry
How to cite: pRvCAHS3-CAHS3-mEGFP was a gift from Kazuharu Arakawa (Addgene plasmid # 205006 ; http://n2t.net/addgene:205006 ; RRID:Addgene_205006)
