[The description below was written by a language model from this plasmid's Addgene catalogue record and pLannotate feature annotations shown in this document.]
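Description:
pRvCAHS3-CAHS3-mEGFP is a tardigrade expression plasmid built on a minimal portion of the pCAGGS backbone (about 2 kb) and designed for in vivo expression in eutardigrades. It is maintained in E. coli as a high-copy plasmid through a ColE1/pUC-type origin and is selected with ampicillin via the β-lactamase gene and its native bla promoter. Only a very short remnant of the CMV enhancer and a small lacI fragment are detected from the parental vector, which suggests that the usual pCAGGS mammalian promoter is not what drives expression here.

The payload is the cahs3 gene of the anhydrobiotic tardigrade Ramazzottius varieornatus fused in frame at its C-terminus to monomeric EGFP. According to the record, it is flanked by roughly 1 kb of genomic sequence from upstream and 1 kb from downstream of the native cahs3 locus. The upstream region, which occupies the space before the CAHS3 coding sequence in the annotated map, presumably supplies the endogenous promoter and 5′ regulatory elements. The downstream region would provide the 3′ UTR and termination signals. A short reverse-strand match to a CAHS family protein within the downstream flank probably reflects a neighbouring or related gene in that genomic segment. The catalogue insert size of 1000 bp clearly understates the full cassette in the 5,661 nt sequence.

CAHS3 is a cytoplasmic abundant heat-soluble, intrinsically disordered protein implicated in desiccation tolerance. The fusion lets its expression pattern and subcellular localisation be followed by live fluorescence imaging in tardigrades under native regulatory control.
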