Features (pLannotate 1.2.2; 8 found; start..end, strand, type, name):
     15..35      +  enhancer       CMV enhancer (fragment): human cytomegalovirus immediate early enhancer
   1036..1944    +  CDS            CAHS3: CAHS3_RAMVA - Experimental evidence at protein level: Swiss-Prot protein existence level 1. Cytoplasmic heat soluble protein acting as a molecular shield in water-deficient condition (PubMed:22937162). Tardigrade-specific intrinsically disordered proteins (TDPs) are essential for desiccation tolerance by forming non-crystalline amorphous solids upon desiccation, and this vitrified state mirrors their protective capabilities (By similarity). From Ramazzottius varieornatus (Water bear) (Tardigrade).
   1954..2664    +  CDS            mEGFP: mEGFP is a basic (constitutively fluorescent) green fluorescent protein published in 2002, derived from Aequorea victoria. It has moderate acid sensitivity.
   3532..3672    -  CDS            CAHS 89226 (fragment): CAHS5_HYPDU - Protein inferred from homology: Swiss-Prot protein existence level 3. Cytosolic heat soluble protein acting as a molecular shield in water-deficient condition (PubMed:28306513). Tardigrade-specific intrinsically disordered proteins (TDPs) are essential for desiccation tolerance by forming non-crystalline amorphous solids upon desiccation, and this vitrified state mirrors their protective capabilities (PubMed:28306513). From Hypsibius dujardini (Water bear) (Macrobiotus dujardini).
   3680..3734    -  CDS            lacI (fragment): lac repressor; lacI; The lac repressor binds to the lac operator to inhibit transcription in E. coli. This inhibition can be relieved by adding lactose or isopropyl-β-D-thiogalactopyranoside (IPTG).
   3917..4505    -  rep_origin     ori: high-copy-number ColE1/pMB1/pBR322/pUC origin of replication
   4676..5536    -  CDS            AmpR: β-lactamase; bla; confers resistance to ampicillin, carbenicillin, and related antibiotics
   5537..5641    -  promoter       AmpR promoter: bla
>Addgene plasmid #205006 | pRvCAHS3-CAHS3-mEGFP | addgene full sequence | sequence record 405247 | Addgene NGS Result
CACCTGGGTCGATCGACATTGATTATTGACTAGTTGTTCTCGGGAATCCACCCCCTCGATTTCTACGAAT
TCTTCTTTGTAAAATCCCCAAGGACCATCTTCTTGCTTTCTTTTCCGGTACTGATAGCTCAAAGGTGCTG
CTGCATAGTGGCCGTGTTGCCGGTGCGATGGCGGAGCTGACCGTGTGATAAAAAAATCGTAAAATAATCC
TGGTTAAACATGCATCACTATTATTCTAAAACTCTTCCTTCTTCCCGCTTTTTGTGTTTCAAGTGGATCT
TGAGCAAAAAAAACAAAAGACTTTGTTACTGGTGCTGGACATCAGCCAAGCTTCAAAAGTCGCGTTACTT
ACATACGAAATTCACAATTTTGACGCAAAAAACGGCAAATTTCCACTGAAAGACCTATATAATAACGTCC
ACTTCGTTGAATTGTTTGCTGACGTTCTTAGTGTTCGAAGAGAATATTTCGGTGGAATGCGGTTTTCTTT
GGCAATATGCGCGAAAAACCTTTATTCTGTTTGCTATTCGCACCTATCGATAGTGAACGACACATCTCTT
GTAAACATCGCCTTCAACCTATACGGGCTGTTATTCTTCTTCTTAAGTAATGAGTCAAGCTTTGGAAATA
CCAGACGGCTCGCCGCTCGAGTCGACAAGCATATTCTCATGACATATTGCCGTCTGTACGACAGGCCACT
CGCATTCTTTTCCAGGCGTACAGCCGGTTTTTGCCGTGGATTAACTCTCATAGGACCTCTCACGCTGGTG
ATATCAGGAAATCACACCACACAAGCTGTTGTTATCGCGCTTTGATGATCACTACCTGTACAACTCGCAG
CATTTTCCGTCGGGAAAAAGCCTGGCAGAAAGTTCAGCTGAGCACACAAGACGACGACGACGACGACGAC
GACGACGACGATAAAACTTGCCGACTGTGTCAGTTCAGCTTCACACTATTCCCGTGTACTTTGCAGCACT
TACCCAGCTCTTGTTTATTCTTTCGCAGCCTTTCGCTAACGCCCTGTCGCAAACCATGTCTTCCCGACAG
AACCAGCAATCGTCCAGCCAACACTCGTCCTCCAGCCAGCAAGGTGGTCAAGGTGGTCAAGGTGTTCAAG
GAAGTTCCAGCTACTCGCGCACCGAGGTCCACACCAGCAGTGGAGGACCTACCATCGGTGGAGCCCAGCG
AACTGTCCCCGTCCCCCCTGGATCTCACTCCGAGGTCCATGAGGAGCGTGAGGTCATCAAGCATGGTACC
AAAACCGAAAGCGAGACCCACGTCGTCACCGTCCCAGTGACAACTTTCGGCAGCACCAACATGGAATCTG
TCCGAACCGGCTTCACCGTCACCCAAGACAAGAACTTGACCGTTGCTGCTCCCAACATCGCTGCTCCCAT
CCACAGCAACCTCGACCTTAACCTCGGCGGTGGAGCTCGCGCTGAAATTACCGCAGGGACCACCGTTGAC
TTGAGCAAGATCCAGCGCAAGGATTTGGGACCTGAAGAGTATGCTCGCTACAAGGCCAAGGTCGAGCAAC
TGGCCAGGCAAGATGAGCAAGACGCGGGTATGCGCGCTGCCCAGTACCGAGAGGAAGTGGAGCGTGATGC
CGAACTCATCCGACAGATCTTGGAGCGACAACACATCCGTGATCTTGAATTCCGCAAGGAAATGGTTGAG
AACCAAGTCAACCGACAAGAGAGAGAAATCCAGCTGGAGGCTGAGTACGCAATGCGAGCCCTCGAGCTTG
AGCGCAATGCCGCTAAAGAGGCTTTGGAAAGCGCCAAGGCCCAGACTAACGTCAATGTCAAGGTCGAGTC
CGCTATTGGTACCACCGTCTCCAAGGGTGCAATCCAGACTTCCGCCGACAAGAGCAGCACCACCAAGACT
GGACCCACCACCGTCACTCAGATTAAACATACCGAACAACACACTGAACGCCGAGGCGGCCGCATGGTGA
GCAAGGGCGAGGAGCTGTTCACCGGGGTGGTGCCCATCCTGGTCGAGCTGGACGGCGACGTAAACGGCCA
CAAGTTCAGCGTGTCCGGCGAGGGCGAGGGCGATGCCACCTACGGCAAGCTGACCCTGAAGTTCATCTGC
ACCACCGGCAAGCTGCCCGTGCCCTGGCCCACCCTCGTGACCACCCTGACCTACGGCGTGCAGTGCTTCA
GCCGCTACCCCGACCACATGAAGCAGCACGACTTCTTCAAGTCCGCCATGCCCGAAGGCTACGTCCAGGA
GCGCACCATCTTCTTCAAGGACGACGGCAACTACAAGACCCGCGCCGAGGTGAAGTTCGAGGGCGACACC
CTGGTGAACCGCATCGAGCTGAAGGGCATCGACTTCAAGGAGGACGGCAACATCCTGGGGCACAAGCTGG
AGTACAACTACAACAGCCACAACGTCTATATCATGGCCGACAAGCAGAAGAACGGCATCAAGGTGAACTT
CAAGATCCGCCACAACATCGAGGACGGCAGCGTGCAGCTCGCCGACCACTACCAGCAGAACACCCCCATC
GGCGACGGCCCCGTGCTGCTGCCCGACAACCACTACCTGAGCACCCAGTCCAAGCTTAGCAAAGACCCCA
ACGAGAAGCGCGATCACATGGTCCTGCTGGAGTTCGTGACCGCCGCCGGGATCACTCTCGGCATGGACGA
GCTGTCTAGATAAATTTGCTCATAACCACACCATCATACAATTTTTCACCATTTCTAAAAAGAAAATGTT
TTCGTCCAGTCTTTTGTGCACTCTGAAATGTCATATCATGAATAACTTCAGTTTTAGCGCCGCAAGGAAA
ATGTGAGACGGTTAATATCACGAACGCCGGTAAACAATATTCGTGGTCAATAAAACGATTAATTTCTACA
TCAGTCATGCTTTCTTCCGTGCACTGCTTTAAACAAGGCAAACCGATTTCTAACGGAAGAATGTACTATT
ACCTCTGCTGAACTGTGGCCCCCACGACTTTTCTTTGTGGAATTTACCGTAAACGTTGAGTGCGGTACTC
AATATTCAAGAAAATACTCCATGCGTGCACATATTACGTAAGAATGACTTCTCGACCATTGTCTAAAAGT
CACTGGCGCATATGTGCAGTACCCTGACCATTGCAAGACAGGCAGATTGCATGCTGTGCTGGTGATCGCC
CAGGGCTGTTTTTTGTTTACTGTCACAGACCGCGACTGCCTTCGCAATGACTGATCCCTCCCACCGAAGT
AAACATAATTATGACCACAAAATCGAGTTTTATTACATGTCACAAAAGTGGCTGCAGAAGATCTCACAGA
TTATGACAACTCATCGTAAAATTATTATCAAAGTTCAAATTCGCGGAGCAAAATGGCTCACCAGATAACT
ATGCTAAGATCAGACTTGGTAGCATACTCAGTGGATATGTCTTGTCAAAGTGGGGTCCACGGATTCCGCA
TTTGTCACAGTAGTTGTGCGTGTGGTGGTCACACCAGTGGTCAGATCGCTGCCTACGCCCCCTGTAGTCG
TCCCTTGAGTCATCCCAAGGACTCTTTCATCCGGAACCAAATCGGCTTGACGCTTGTCTTTGAAATTCAT
GCCGGGGTCCTCGCCACCTTGGTCTTCGCGGACATCTACAGAAACGACGTTTCCGTCTCCGTCGACATGC
GCCTTCTCCACCCGCTCATACTTTACCTCCTTTGGATCCGCTGCATTAATGAATCGGCCAACGCGCGGGG
AGAGGCGGTTTGCGTATTGGGCGCTCTTCCGCTTCCTCGCTCACTGACTCGCTGCGCTCGGTCGTTCGGC
TGCGGCGAGCGGTATCAGCTCACTCAAAGGCGGTAATACGGTTATCCACAGAATCAGGGGATAACGCAGG
AAAGAACATGTGAGCAAAAGGCCAGCAAAAGGCCAGGAACCGTAAAAAGGCCGCGTTGCTGGCGTTTTTC
CATAGGCTCCGCCCCCCTGACGAGCATCACAAAAATCGACGCTCAAGTCAGAGGTGGCGAAACCCGACAG
GACTATAAAGATACCAGGCGTTTCCCCCTGGAAGCTCCCTCGTGCGCTCTCCTGTTCCGACCCTGCCGCT
TACCGGATACCTGTCCGCCTTTCTCCCTTCGGGAAGCGTGGCGCTTTCTCATAGCTCACGCTGTAGGTAT
CTCAGTTCGGTGTAGGTCGTTCGCTCCAAGCTGGGCTGTGTGCACGAACCCCCCGTTCAGCCCGACCGCT
GCGCCTTATCCGGTAACTATCGTCTTGAGTCCAACCCGGTAAGACACGACTTATCGCCACTGGCAGCAGC
CACTGGTAACAGGATTAGCAGAGCGAGGTATGTAGGCGGTGCTACAGAGTTCTTGAAGTGGTGGCCTAAC
TACGGCTACACTAGAAGAACAGTATTTGGTATCTGCGCTCTGCTGAAGCCAGTTACCTTCGGAAAAAGAG
TTGGTAGCTCTTGATCCGGCAAACAAACCACCGCTGGTAGCGGTGGTTTTTTTGTTTGCAAGCAGCAGAT
TACGCGCAGAAAAAAAGGATCTCAAGAAGATCCTTTGATCTTTTCTACGGGGTCTGACGCTCAGTGGAAC
GAAAACTCACGTTAAGGGATTTTGGTCATGAGATTATCAAAAAGGATCTTCACCTAGATCCTTTTAAATT
AAAAATGAAGTTTTAAATCAATCTAAAGTATATATGAGTAAACTTGGTCTGACAGTTACCAATGCTTAAT
CAGTGAGGCACCTATCTCAGCGATCTGTCTATTTCGTTCATCCATAGTTGCCTGACTCCCCGTCGTGTAG
ATAACTACGATACGGGAGGGCTTACCATCTGGCCCCAGTGCTGCAATGATACCGCGAGACCCACGCTCAC
CGGCTCCAGATTTATCAGCAATAAACCAGCCAGCCGGAAGGGCCGAGCGCAGAAGTGGTCCTGCAACTTT
ATCCGCCTCCATCCAGTCTATTAATTGTTGCCGGGAAGCTAGAGTAAGTAGTTCGCCAGTTAATAGTTTG
CGCAACGTTGTTGCCATTGCTACAGGCATCGTGGTGTCACGCTCGTCGTTTGGTATGGCTTCATTCAGCT
CCGGTTCCCAACGATCAAGGCGAGTTACATGATCCCCCATGTTGTGCAAAAAAGCGGTTAGCTCCTTCGG
TCCTCCGATCGTTGTCAGAAGTAAGTTGGCCGCAGTGTTATCACTCATGGTTATGGCAGCACTGCATAAT
TCTCTTACTGTCATGCCATCCGTAAGATGCTTTTCTGTGACTGGTGAGTACTCAACCAAGTCATTCTGAG
AATAGTGTATGCGGCGACCGAGTTGCTCTTGCCCGGCGTCAATACGGGATAATACCGCGCCACATAGCAG
AACTTTAAAAGTGCTCATCATTGGAAAACGTTCTTCGGGGCGAAAACTCTCAAGGATCTTACCGCTGTTG
AGATCCAGTTCGATGTAACCCACTCGTGCACCCAACTGATCTTCAGCATCTTTTACTTTCACCAGCGTTT
CTGGGTGAGCAAAAACAGGAAGGCAAAATGCCGCAAAAAAGGGAATAAGGGCGACACGGAAATGTTGAAT
ACTCATACTCTTCCTTTTTCAATATTATTGAAGCATTTATCAGGGTTATTGTCTCATGAGCGGATACATA
TTTGAATGTATTTAGAAAAATAAACAAATAGGGGTTCCGCGCACATTTCCCCGAAAAGTGC
